>Addgene plasmid #121290 | pUC57-Kan_FR13_00001281 | depositor full sequence | sequence record 231359 | pUC57-Kan_FR13_00001281 sequence 2866 bps
TCGCGCGTTTCGGTGATGACGGTGAAAACCTCTGACACATGCAGCTCCCGGAGACGGTCACAGCTTGTCT
GTAAGCGGATGCCGGGAGCAGACAAGCCCGTCAGGGCGCGTCAGCGGGTGTTGGCGGGTGTCGGGGCTGG
CTTAACTATGCGGCATCAGAGCAGATTGTACTGAGAGTGCACCATATGCGGTGTGAAATACCGCACAGAT
GCGTAAGGAGAAAATACCGCATCAGGCGCCATTCGCCATTCAGGCTGCGCAACTGTTGGGAAGGGCGATC
GGTGCGGGCCTCTTCGCTATTACGCCAGCTGGCGAAAGGGGGATGTGCTGCAAGGCGATTAAGTTGGGTA
ACGCCAGGGTTTTCCCAGTCACGACGTTGTAAAACGACGGCCAGTGAATTGACGCGTATTGGGATGGAAC
TTGGTCTCTAAGCTCAAATACCAATACAATCACCTTCAAATTTCATAGCCAAAGATGGATCTAAATCTTT
AGAAGAAAATTTACAAGAACCATCAGCAGAAACAGTAACAGTTTTACCATTAATAACAATAACTTTAGAA
CCAGATTTTGGAATACAAGAAGATTTAACTGGACCATCACCACCAGATTTTTTAGAAATCAAAACTTCAC
AACCCAACATTAGAGACCAAGTTCCATCCCAATGGCGCGCCGAGCTTGGCTCGAGCATGGTCATAGCTGT
TTCCTGTGTGAAATTGTTATCCGCTCACAATTCCACACAACATACGAGCCGGAAGCATAAAGTGTAAAGC
CTGGGGTGCCTAATGAGTGAGCTAACTCACATTAATTGCGTTGCGCTCACTGCCCGCTTTCCAGTCGGGA
AACCTGTCGTGCCAGCTGCATTAATGAATCGGCCAACGCGCGGGGAGAGGCGGTTTGCGTATTGGGCGCT
CTTCCGCTTCCTCGCTCACTGACTCGCTGCGCTCGGTCGTTCGGCTGCGGCGAGCGGTATCAGCTCACTC
AAAGGCGGTAATACGGTTATCCACAGAATCAGGGGATAACGCAGGAAAGAACATGTGAGCAAAAGGCCAG
CAAAAGGCCAGGAACCGTAAAAAGGCCGCGTTGCTGGCGTTTTTCCATAGGCTCCGCCCCCCTGACGAGC
ATCACAAAAATCGACGCTCAAGTCAGAGGTGGCGAAACCCGACAGGACTATAAAGATACCAGGCGTTTCC
CCCTGGAAGCTCCCTCGTGCGCTCTCCTGTTCCGACCCTGCCGCTTACCGGATACCTGTCCGCCTTTCTC
CCTTCGGGAAGCGTGGCGCTTTCTCATAGCTCACGCTGTAGGTATCTCAGTTCGGTGTAGGTCGTTCGCT
CCAAGCTGGGCTGTGTGCACGAACCCCCCGTTCAGCCCGACCGCTGCGCCTTATCCGGTAACTATCGTCT
TGAGTCCAACCCGGTAAGACACGACTTATCGCCACTGGCAGCAGCCACTGGTAACAGGATTAGCAGAGCG
AGGTATGTAGGCGGTGCTACAGAGTTCTTGAAGTGGTGGCCTAACTACGGCTACACTAGAAGAACAGTAT
TTGGTATCTGCGCTCTGCTGAAGCCAGTTACCTTCGGAAAAAGAGTTGGTAGCTCTTGATCCGGCAAACA
AACCACCGCTGGTAGCGGTGGTTTTTTTGTTTGCAAGCAGCAGATTACGCGCAGAAAAAAAGGATCTCAA
GAAGATCCTTTGATCTTTTCTACGGGGTCTGACGCTCAGTGGAACGAAAACTCACGTTAAGGGATTTTGG
TCATGAGATTATCAAAAAGGATCTTCACCTAGATCCTTTTAAATTAAAAATGAAGTTTTAAATCAATCTA
AAGTATATATGAGTAAACTTGGTCTGACAGTTAGAAAAACTCATCGAGCATCAAATGAAACTGCAATTTA
TTCATATCAGGATTATCAATACCATATTTTTGAAAAAGCCGTTTCTGTAATGAAGGAGAAAACTCACCGA
GGCAGTTCCATAGGATGGCAAGATCCTGGTATCGGTCTGCGATTCCGACTCGTCCAACATCAATACAACC
TATTAATTTCCCCTCGTCAAAAATAAGGTTATCAAGTGAGAAATCACCATGAGTGACGACTGAATCCGGT
GAGAATGGCAAAAGTTTATGCATTTCTTTCCAGACTTGTTCAACAGGCCAGCCATTACGCTCGTCATCAA
AATCACTCGCATCAACCAAACCGTTATTCATTCGTGATTGCGCCTGAGCGAGACGAAATACGCGATCGCT
GTTAAAAGGACAATTACAAACAGGAATCGAATGCAACCGGCGCAGGAACACTGCCAGCGCATCAACAATA
TTTTCACCTGAATCAGGATATTCTTCTAATACCTGGAATGCTGTTTTCCCAGGGATCGCAGTGGTGAGTA
ACCATGCATCATCAGGAGTACGGATAAAATGCTTGATGGTCGGAAGAGGCATAAATTCCGTCAGCCAGTT
TAGTCTGACCATCTCATCTGTAACATCATTGGCAACGCTACCTTTGCCATGTTTCAGAAACAACTCTGGC
GCATCGGGCTTCCCATACAATCGATAGATTGTCGCACCTGATTGCCCGACATTATCGCGAGCCCATTTAT
ACCCATATAAATCAGCATCCATGTTGGAATTTAATCGCGGCCTAGAGCAAGACGTTTCCCGTTGAATATG
GCTCATACTCTTCCTTTTTCAATATTATTGAAGCATTTATCAGGGTTATTGTCTCATGAGCGGATACATA
TTTGAATGTATTTAGAAAAATAAACAAATAGGGGTTCCGCGCACATTTCCCCGAAAAGTGCCACCTGACG
TCTAAGAAACCATTATTATCATGACATTAACCTATAAAAATAGGCGTATCACGAGGCCCTTTCGTC
Features (pLannotate 1.2.2; 10 found; start..end, strand, type, name):
    137..236     +  misc_feature   bom (fragment): basis of mobility region from pBR322
    242..399     -  CDS            lacZα (fragment): LacZα fragment of β-galactosidase; lacZ fragment
    714..730     -  protein_bind   lac operator: The lac repressor binds to the lac operator to inhibit transcription in E. coli. This inhibition can be relieved by adding lactose or isopropyl-β-D-thiogalactopyranoside (IPTG). lac repressor encoded by lacI
    738..768     -  promoter       lac promoter: promoter for the E. coli lac operon
    783..804     -  protein_bind   CAP binding site: CAP binding activates transcription in the presence of cAMP. E. coli catabolite activator protein
    817..909     -  CDS            lacI (fragment): lac repressor; lacI; The lac repressor binds to the lac operator to inhibit transcription in E. coli. This inhibition can be relieved by adding lactose or isopropyl-β-D-thiogalactopyranoside (IPTG).
   1092..1680    -  rep_origin     ori: high-copy-number ColE1/pMB1/pBR322/pUC origin of replication
   1851..2666    -  CDS            KanR: aminoglycoside phosphotransferase; aph(3')-Ia; confers resistance to kanamycin in bacteria or G418 (Geneticin®) in eukaryotes
   2667..2771    -  promoter       AmpR promoter: bla
   2866..35      +  CDS            rop (fragment) (across the origin): Rop protein, which maintains plasmids at low copy number; rop
