[The description below was written by a language model from this plasmid's Addgene catalogue record and pLannotate feature annotations shown in this document.]
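Description:
pUC57-Kan_FR13_00001281 is a small, high-copy bacterial cloning plasmid (2,866 bp in the depositor's full sequence) that serves as a Level 0 Golden Gate-compatible module. It is built on the pUC57-Kan backbone, recorded as 2,626 bp without insert. It replicates in E. coli through a ColE1/pUC-type origin and is selected with kanamycin. Resistance comes from an aph(3')-Ia aminoglycoside phosphotransferase gene, which the annotation places directly downstream of the bla (AmpR) promoter. Short remnants of bom, rop and lacI are also annotated. These are fragments carried over from the parental pBR322/pUC lineage and are not functional elements.

The insert, FR13_00001281, comes from the fungus Magnaporthe oryzae. The record lists the species in the mutation field, and the associated publication describes a clone resource of M. oryzae effectors. It was placed into the EcoRV site of the pUC57 polylinker, within the lacZα region. The feature table is consistent with this: an unannotated gap lies between the lacZα fragment and the lac operator, lac promoter and CAP binding site, and the insert presumably sits there. The annotation software did not recognise the insert itself, so its exact length, boundaries and coding content are not stated. The specific Type IIS sites and overhangs that make it Golden Gate compatible are also not given. lacZ is listed as a marker, reflecting the blue/white screening system of the backbone, and M13 forward and reverse primers flank the cloning site for sequencing.

As a Level 0 part, the plasmid has no eukaryotic promoter or terminator. It is a storage and donor vector from which the effector sequence can be assembled into higher-level expression constructs.
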