Addgene plasmid #121290: pUC57-Kan_FR13_00001281
Purpose: Level 0 Golden-Gate compatible vector
Depositing lab: Sophien Kamoun. Depositing organization: Sainsbury Laboratory, Norwich. Publication: A Clone Resource of Magnaporthe oryzae Effectors That Share Sequence and Structural Similarities Across Host-Specific Lineages. Petit-Houdenot Y, Langner T, Harant A, Win J, Kamoun S. Mol Plant Microbe Interact. 2020 Aug;33(8):1032-1035. doi: 10.1094/MPMI-03-20-0052-A. Epub 2020 Jun 22. PubMed 32460610.
Backbone
  Vector backbone: pUC57-Kan
  Backbone size w/o insert (bp): 2626
  Vector type: Golden Gate
  Selectable markers: lacZ
Growth in bacteria
  Bacterial resistance: Kanamycin, 50 μg/mL
  Growth temperature: 37°C
  Growth strain: DH5alpha
  Copy number: High Copy
Gene/Insert
  Gene/Insert name: FR13_00001281
  Mutation: Magnaporthe oryzae
  Cloning method: Restriction Enzyme; 5′ cloning site EcoRV (unknown if destroyed); 3′ cloning site EcoRV (unknown if destroyed)
  Sequencing primers: 5′ M13Fw; 3′ M13Rv
Terms and licenses: Academic/Nonprofit Terms; Industry Terms: Not Available to Industry
How to cite: pUC57-Kan_FR13_00001281 was a gift from Sophien Kamoun (Addgene plasmid # 121290 ; http://n2t.net/addgene:121290 ; RRID:Addgene_121290)
