>Addgene plasmid #121290 | pUC57-Kan_FR13_00001281 | depositor partial sequence | sequence record 230832 | FR13_00001281
TTGGTCTCTAATGTTGGGTTGTGAAGTTTTGATTTCTAAAAAATCTGGTGGTGATGGTCCAGTTAAATCT
TCTTGTATTCCAAAATCTGGTTCTAAAGTTATTGTTATTAATGGTAAAACTGTTACTGTTTCTGCTGATG
GTTCTTGTAAATTTTCTTCTAAAGATTTAGATCCATCTTTGGCTATGAAATTTGAAGGTGATTGTATTGG
TATTTGAGCTTAGAGACCAA
