>Addgene plasmid #121290 | pUC57-Kan_FR13_00001281 | depositor partial sequence | sequence record 230833 | empty_vector
TCGCGCGTTTCGGTGATGACGGTGAAAACCTCTGACACATGCAGCTCCCGGAGACGGTCACAGCTTGTCT
GTAAGCGGATGCCGGGAGCAGACAAGCCCGTCAGGGCGCGTCAGCGGGTGTTGGCGGGTGTCGGGGCTGG
CTTAACTATGCGGCATCAGAGCAGATTGTACTGAGAGTGCACCATATGCGGTGTGAAATACCGCACAGAT
GCGTAAGGAGAAAATACCGCATCAGGCGCCATTCGCCATTCAGGCTGCGCAACTGTTGGGAAGGGCGATC
GGTGCGGGCCTCTTCGCTATTACGCCAGCTGGCGAAAGGGGGATGTGCTGCAAGGCGATTAAGTTGGGTA
ACGCCAGGGTTTTCCCAGTCACGACGTTGTAAAACGACGGCCAGTGAATTGACGCGTATTGGGATATCCC
AATGGCGCGCCGAGCTTGGCTCGAGCATGGTCATAGCTGTTTCCTGTGTGAAATTGTTATCCGCTCACAA
TTCCACACAACATACGAGCCGGAAGCATAAAGTGTAAAGCCTGGGGTGCCTAATGAGTGAGCTAACTCAC
ATTAATTGCGTTGCGCTCACTGCCCGCTTTCCAGTCGGGAAACCTGTCGTGCCAGCTGCATTAATGAATC
GGCCAACGCGCGGGGAGAGGCGGTTTGCGTATTGGGCGCTCTTCCGCTTCCTCGCTCACTGACTCGCTGC
GCTCGGTCGTTCGGCTGCGGCGAGCGGTATCAGCTCACTCAAAGGCGGTAATACGGTTATCCACAGAATC
AGGGGATAACGCAGGAAAGAACATGTGAGCAAAAGGCCAGCAAAAGGCCAGGAACCGTAAAAAGGCCGCG
TTGCTGGCGTTTTTCCATAGGCTCCGCCCCCCTGACGAGCATCACAAAAATCGACGCTCAAGTCAGAGGT
GGCGAAACCCGACAGGACTATAAAGATACCAGGCGTTTCCCCCTGGAAGCTCCCTCGTGCGCTCTCCTGT
TCCGACCCTGCCGCTTACCGGATACCTGTCCGCCTTTCTCCCTTCGGGAAGCGTGGCGCTTTCTCATAGC
TCACGCTGTAGGTATCTCAGTTCGGTGTAGGTCGTTCGCTCCAAGCTGGGCTGTGTGCACGAACCCCCCG
TTCAGCCCGACCGCTGCGCCTTATCCGGTAACTATCGTCTTGAGTCCAACCCGGTAAGACACGACTTATC
GCCACTGGCAGCAGCCACTGGTAACAGGATTAGCAGAGCGAGGTATGTAGGCGGTGCTACAGAGTTCTTG
AAGTGGTGGCCTAACTACGGCTACACTAGAAGAACAGTATTTGGTATCTGCGCTCTGCTGAAGCCAGTTA
CCTTCGGAAAAAGAGTTGGTAGCTCTTGATCCGGCAAACAAACCACCGCTGGTAGCGGTGGTTTTTTTGT
TTGCAAGCAGCAGATTACGCGCAGAAAAAAAGGATCTCAAGAAGATCCTTTGATCTTTTCTACGGGGTCT
GACGCTCAGTGGAACGAAAACTCACGTTAAGGGATTTTGGTCATGAGATTATCAAAAAGGATCTTCACCT
AGATCCTTTTAAATTAAAAATGAAGTTTTAAATCAATCTAAAGTATATATGAGTAAACTTGGTCTGACAG
TTAGAAAAACTCATCGAGCATCAAATGAAACTGCAATTTATTCATATCAGGATTATCAATACCATATTTT
TGAAAAAGCCGTTTCTGTAATGAAGGAGAAAACTCACCGAGGCAGTTCCATAGGATGGCAAGATCCTGGT
ATCGGTCTGCGATTCCGACTCGTCCAACATCAATACAACCTATTAATTTCCCCTCGTCAAAAATAAGGTT
ATCAAGTGAGAAATCACCATGAGTGACGACTGAATCCGGTGAGAATGGCAAAAGTTTATGCATTTCTTTC
CAGACTTGTTCAACAGGCCAGCCATTACGCTCGTCATCAAAATCACTCGCATCAACCAAACCGTTATTCA
TTCGTGATTGCGCCTGAGCGAGACGAAATACGCGATCGCTGTTAAAAGGACAATTACAAACAGGAATCGA
ATGCAACCGGCGCAGGAACACTGCCAGCGCATCAACAATATTTTCACCTGAATCAGGATATTCTTCTAAT
ACCTGGAATGCTGTTTTCCCAGGGATCGCAGTGGTGAGTAACCATGCATCATCAGGAGTACGGATAAAAT
GCTTGATGGTCGGAAGAGGCATAAATTCCGTCAGCCAGTTTAGTCTGACCATCTCATCTGTAACATCATT
GGCAACGCTACCTTTGCCATGTTTCAGAAACAACTCTGGCGCATCGGGCTTCCCATACAATCGATAGATT
GTCGCACCTGATTGCCCGACATTATCGCGAGCCCATTTATACCCATATAAATCAGCATCCATGTTGGAAT
TTAATCGCGGCCTAGAGCAAGACGTTTCCCGTTGAATATGGCTCATACTCTTCCTTTTTCAATATTATTG
AAGCATTTATCAGGGTTATTGTCTCATGAGCGGATACATATTTGAATGTATTTAGAAAAATAAACAAATA
GGGGTTCCGCGCACATTTCCCCGAAAAGTGCCACCTGACGTCTAAGAAACCATTATTATCATGACATTAA
CCTATAAAAATAGGCGTATCACGAGGCCCTTTCGTC
