>Addgene plasmid #121290 | pUC57-Kan_FR13_00001281 | addgene partial sequence | sequence record 238017 | M13-F20 5'-TGTAAAACGACGGCCAGT-3'
TTGGTCTCTAAGCTCAAATACCAATACAATCACCTTCAAATTTCATAGCCAAAGATGGATCTAAATCTTT
AGAAGAAAATTTACAAGAACCATCAGCAGAAACAGTAACAGTTTTACCATTAATAACAATAACTTTAGAA
CCAGATTTTGGAATACAAGAAGATTTAACTGGACCATCACCACCAGATTTTTTAGAAATCAAAACTTCAC
AACCCAACATTAGAGACCAAGTTCCATCCCAATGGCGCGCCGAGCTTGGCTCGAGCATGGTCATAGCTGT
TTCCTGTGTGAAATTGTTATCCGCTCACAATTCCACACAACATACGAGCCGGAAGCATAAAGTGTAAAGC
CTGGGGTGCCTAATGAGTGAGCTAACTCACATTAATTGCGTTGCGCTCACTGCCCGCTTTCCAGTCGGGA
AACCTGTCGTGCCAGCTGCATTAATGAATCGGCCAACGCGCGGGGAGAGGCGGTTTGCGTATTGGGCGCT
CTTCCGCTTCCTCGCTCACTGACTCGCTGCGCTCGGTCGTTCGGCTGCGGCGAGCGGTATCAGCTCACTC
AAAGGCGGTAATACGGTTATCCACAGAATCAGGGGATAACGCAGGAAAGAACATGTGAGCAAAAGGCCAG
CAAAAGGCCAGGAACCGTAAAAAGGCCGCGTTGCTGGCGTTTTTCCATAGGCTCCGCCCCCCTGACGAGC
ATCACAAAAATCGACGCTCAAGTCAGAGGTGGCGAAACCCGACAGGACTATAAAGATACCAGGCGTTTCC
CCCTGGAAGCTCCCTCGTGCGCTCTCCTGTTCCGACCCTGCCGCTTACCGGATACCTGTCCGCCTTTCTC
CCTTCGGGAAGCGTGGCGCTTTCTCATAGCTCACGCTGTAGG
